Addgene plasmid #32122: 413-Met25 Kar2 TorsinADE K108A HDEL
Depositing lab: Susan Lindquist. Depositing organization: Massachusetts Institute of Technology. Publication: TorsinA and the TorsinA-Interacting Protein Printor Have No Impact on Endoplasmic Reticulum Stress or Protein Trafficking in Yeast. Valastyan JS, Lindquist S. PLoS One. 2011;6(7):e22744. Epub 2011 Jul 26. 10.1371/journal.pone.0022744 PubMed 21818381.
Backbone
  Vector backbone: 413-Met25
  Vector type: Yeast Expression
  Selectable markers: HIS3
Growth in bacteria
  Bacterial resistance: Ampicillin, 100 μg/mL
  Growth temperature: 37°C
  Growth strain: DH5alpha
  Copy number: High Copy
Gene/Insert
  Gene/Insert name: TorsinA
  Species: H. sapiens (human)
  Mutation: deletion of E at 302 or 303, K108A
  Entrez Gene: TOR1A (a.k.a. AMC5, DQ2, DYT1)
  Tag / fusion protein: Kar2 (N terminal on insert); HDEL (C terminal on insert)
  Cloning method: Restriction Enzyme; 5′ cloning site XbaI (not destroyed); 3′ cloning site XhoI (not destroyed)
  Sequencing primers: 5′ m13-r; 3′ m13-f
Terms and licenses: Academic/Nonprofit Terms; Industry Terms: Not Available to Industry
How to cite: 413-Met25 Kar2 TorsinADE K108A HDEL was a gift from Susan Lindquist (Addgene plasmid # 32122 ; http://n2t.net/addgene:32122 ; RRID:Addgene_32122)
