[The description below was written by a language model from this plasmid's Addgene catalogue record.]
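Description:
413-Met25 Kar2 TorsinADE K108A HDEL is a yeast expression plasmid built on the 413-Met25 backbone. It is selected in yeast through the HIS3 auxotrophic marker and propagated in E. coli as a high-copy, ampicillin-resistant plasmid. The backbone name indicates that expression is driven by the MET25 promoter, which in yeast is repressed by methionine and so allows expression to be tuned through the medium. The record provides no feature table, so the promoter, terminator and the yeast replication or centromere elements are not explicitly listed.

The insert is human TorsinA (TOR1A, also known as DYT1), an AAA+ family protein of the endoplasmic reticulum lumen, cloned between XbaI and XhoI sites that both remain intact. It carries two changes. One is deletion of a single glutamate at position 302 or 303, the "ΔE" lesion associated with DYT1 dystonia. The other is K108A, a substitution whose name suggests a nucleotide-binding (Walker A type) mutant, although the record does not state its functional rationale. The coding sequence is fused at the N terminus to a Kar2-derived element, presumably the signal sequence of the yeast BiP homologue. At the C terminus it carries HDEL, the yeast ER retrieval motif. Together these should direct the human protein into the yeast ER and keep it there.

According to the associated publication title, the plasmid belongs to a study testing whether TorsinA and its interacting protein printor influence ER stress or protein trafficking in yeast. This double mutant presumably served as one of the variants compared in those assays.
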