>Addgene plasmid #32122 | 413-Met25 Kar2 TorsinADE K108A HDEL | addgene partial sequence | sequence record 37455 | M13R
GGCATTACCTCCTAAGGGACAAAAGCTGGAGCTCCGGATGCAAGGGTTCGAATCCCTTAGCTCTCATTAT
TTTTTGCTTTTTCTCTTGAGGTCACATGATCGCAAAATGGCAAATGGCACGTGAAGCTGTCGATATTGGG
GAACTGTGGTGGTTGGCAAATGACTAATTAAGTTAGTCAAGGCGCCATCCTCATGAAAACTGTGTAACAT
AATAACCGAAGTGTCGAAAAGGTGGCACCTTGTCCAATTGAACACGCTCGATGAAAAAAATAAGATATAT
ATAAGGTTAAGTAAAGCGTCTGTTAGAAAGGAAGTTTTTCCTTTTTCTTGCTCTCTTGTCTTTTCATCTA
CTATTTCCTTCGTGTAATACAGGGTCGTCAGATACATAGATACAATTCTATTACCCCCATCCATACTCTA
GAACTAGTGGATCCCCCATCACAAGTTTGTACAAAAAAGCAGGCTTCACAAAATGTTTTTCAACAGACTA
AGCGCTGGCAAGCTGCTGGTACCACTCTCCGTGGTCCTGTACGCCCTTTTCGTGGTAATATTACCTTTAC
AGAATTCTTTCCACTCCTCCAATGTTTTAGTTAGAGGTGTGGAGCCCATCAGCCTGGGACTGGCCCTGGC
CGGCGTCCTCACCGGCTACATCTACCCGCGTCTCTACTGCCTCTTCGCCGAGTGCTGCGGGCAGAAGCGG
AGCCTTAGCCGGGAGGCACTGCAGAAGGATCTGGACGACAACCTCTTTGGACAGCATCTTGCAAAGAAAA
TCATCTTAAATGCCGTGTTTGGTTTCATAAACAACCCAAAGCCCAAGAAACCTCTCACGCTCTCCCTGCA
CGGGTGGACAGGCACCGGCGCTAATTTCGTC
