>Addgene plasmid #32122 | 413-Met25 Kar2 TorsinADE K108A HDEL | addgene partial sequence | sequence record 38210 | M13-F
ACGACTCACTATAGGGCGAATTGGGTACCGGCCGCAAATTAAAGCCTTCGAGCGTCCCAAAACCTTCTCA
AGCAAGGTTTTCAGTATAATGTTACATGCGTACACGCGTCTGTACAGAAAAAAAAGAAAAATTTGAAATA
TAAATAACGTTCTTAATACTAACATAACTATAAAAAAATAAATAGGGACCTAGACTTCAGGTTGTCTAAC
TCCTTCCTTTTCGGTTAGAGCGGATGTGGGGGGAGGGCGTGAATGTAAGCGTGACATAACTAATTACATG
ACTCGAGGTCGACGGTATCGATAAGCTTGATATCGAATTCCTGCAGCCCATCACCACTTTGTACAAGAAA
GCTGGGTTTCACAATTCATCATGATCATCGTAGTAATAATCTAACTTGGTGAACACCGTTTTGCAGCCTT
TATCTGAGAAAACTCTCTCCTCTTTGGGGAAAAATGTCATCTCAGCCACTCTGCTTACAATGTCTTCATC
AATTTCATAGCCTCGGGACTGCATTTCCACTCGGATACACATTTTTAGGTGTTTGTATTCCAGGGGGAGG
AAGGGAACAAAATAATCAATGAGGTTCCGGTCAATTAAGCTGCTGTGCCAGAAGCCACTGTTCTTGTTAT
TGAAAACCGACACAGACAACGCGTGTTCAATGTCTTTGAGCTTGATGTCTTCCCTCTGCTTTCCACTCCT
CCAGAAATCCAAAGCCACATCTGTGATCCTTTCTGCTCCAGCATTGCTGAGAAATATGAACATGGCTTTC
TGGTAGGAGACCCCATCCACCAGGTCATAATAGTCGAGGAAAGGCTTGATGGCATC
