>Addgene plasmid #32122 | 413-Met25 Kar2 TorsinADE K108A HDEL | addgene partial sequence | sequence record 38211 | hTorA-Fwd  5'-TGCCGTGTTTGGTTTCATAA-3'
CACGGGTGGACAGGCACCGGCGCTAATTTCGTCAGCAAGATCATCGCAGAGAATATTTACGAGGGTGGTC
TGAACAGTGACTATGTCCACCTGTTTGTGGCCACATTGCACTTTCCACATGCTTCAAACATCACCTTGTA
CAAGGATCAGTTACAGTTGTGGATTCGAGGCAACGTGAGTGCCTGTGCGAGGTCCATCTTCATATTTGAT
GAAATGGATAAGATGCATGCAGGCCTCATAGATGCCATCAAGCCTTTCCTCGACTATTATGACCTGGTGG
ATGGGGTCTCCTACCAGAAAGCCATGTTCATATTTCTCAGCAATGCTGGAGCAGAAAGGATCACAGATGT
GGCTTTGGATTTCTGGAGGAGTGGAAAGCAGAGGGAAGACATCAAGCTCAAAGACATTGAACACGCGTTG
TCTGTGTCGGTTTTCAATAACAAGAACAGTGGCTTCTGGCACAGCAGCTTAATTGACCGGAACCTCATTG
ATTATTTTGTTCCCTTCCTCCCCCTGGAATACAAACACCTAAAAATGTGTATCCGAGTGGAAATGCAGTC
CCGAGGCTATGAAATTGATGAAGACATTGTAAGCAGAGTGGCTGAGATGACATTTTTCCCCAAAGAGGAG
AGAGTTTTCTCAGATAAAGGCTGCAAAACGGTGTTCACCAAGTTAGATTATTACTACGATGATCATGATG
AATTGTGAAACCCAGCTTTCTTGTACAAAGTGGTGATGGGCTGCAGGAATTCGATATCAAGCTTATCGAT
ACCGTCGACCTCGAGTCATGTAATTAGTTATGTCACGCTTACATTCACGCCCTCCCCCCACATCCGCTCT
AACCGAAAAGGAAGGAGTTAGACAACCTGAAGTCT
